Addgene plasmid #114376: pAAV-EF1α-FRT-FLEX-GtACR2-EYFP-Kv2.1C-TlcnC
Purpose: expresses Flpo recombinase-dependent GtACR2-Kv2.1C-TlcnC, which targets GtACR2 to the somatodendritic compartment
Depositing lab: Mingshan Xue. Depositing organization: Baylor College of Medicine. Publication: Targeting light-gated chloride channels to neuronal somatodendritic domain reduces their excitatory effect in the axon. Messier JE, Chen H, Cai ZL, Xue M. Elife. 2018 Aug 9;7. pii: 38506. doi: 10.7554/eLife.38506. PubMed 30091701.
Backbone
  Vector backbone: pAAV
  Backbone size w/o insert (bp): 5625
  Total vector size (bp): 7467
  Vector type: Mammalian Expression, AAV
Growth in bacteria
  Bacterial resistance: Ampicillin, 100 μg/mL
  Growth temperature: 37°C
  Growth strain: NEB Stable
  Copy number: Unknown
Gene/Insert
  Gene/Insert name: GtACR2-EYFP-Kv2.1C-TlcnC (alt name: anion channelrhodopsin 2)
  Insert size (bp): 1842
  Entrez Gene: NEWENTRY
  Promoter: Ef1a
  Tag / fusion protein: EYFP (C terminal on insert); Kv2.1C (C terminal on insert); TlcnC
  Cloning method: Restriction Enzyme; 5′ cloning site AscI (not destroyed); 3′ cloning site BamHI, NheI (not destroyed)
  Sequencing primers: 5′ TCAAGCCTCAGACAGTGGTTC (Ef1a-F); 3′ CATAGCGTAAAAGGAGCAACA (WPRE-R)
Resource information
  A portion of this plasmid was derived from a plasmid made by: Backbone vector from pAAV-EF1α-FRT-FLEX-GtACR2-EYFP (Addgene #114369)
Terms and licenses: Academic/Nonprofit Terms; Industry Terms: Not Available to Industry
Depositor comments: Please visit https://www.biorxiv.org/content/early/2018/05/25/331165.1 for bioRxiv preprint.
How to cite: pAAV-EF1α-FRT-FLEX-GtACR2-EYFP-Kv2.1C-TlcnC was a gift from Mingshan Xue (Addgene plasmid # 114376 ; http://n2t.net/addgene:114376 ; RRID:Addgene_114376)
