[The description below was written by a language model from this plasmid's Addgene catalogue record, the feature table of its GenBank file and pLannotate feature annotations shown in this document.]
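Description:
pAAV-EF1α-FRT-FLEX-GtACR2-EYFP-Kv2.1C-TlcnC is an AAV transfer plasmid for mammalian, chiefly neuronal, expression of a light-gated chloride channel in a Flp recombinase-dependent manner. The expression cassette is flanked by AAV2 inverted terminal repeats, which allow it to be packaged into recombinant AAV particles. The bacterial portion of the plasmid carries a high-copy ColE1/pUC-type origin, an f1/M13 phage origin and the β-lactamase gene for ampicillin selection.

Between the ITRs, the human EF-1α promoter with its intron A is followed by a cassette bounded by FRT sites in opposing orientation. Only one minimal FRT is annotated on each side, although the FLEX name implies a double-inverted design. The coding sequence lies on the complementary strand relative to the promoter, so it is not expressed until Flp (Flpo) inverts it into the sense orientation, restricting expression to Flp-expressing cells. The 1842 bp insert encodes the anion channelrhodopsin GtACR2 fused at its C terminus to EYFP, followed by a C-terminal fragment of the Kv2.1 potassium channel (annotated as a rat Kcnb1 fragment) and the TlcnC motif. GtACR2 and TlcnC are not themselves annotated in either feature table, but unannotated stretches within the inverted cassette adjoin the EYFP and Kcnb1 features. A WPRE and the human growth hormone polyadenylation signal follow the cassette to enhance transcript stability and processing.

According to the record, the trafficking motifs target GtACR2 to the somatodendritic compartment. The associated publication title indicates that this reduces the channel's excitatory effect in axons, making the construct suited to optogenetic silencing of genetically defined neurons. The two sequence records differ slightly in length (7457 versus 7467 bp) and start coordinate but show the same architecture.
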