LOCUS       Exported 7457 bp ds-DNA circular SYN 12-MAY-2021
DEFINITION  expresses Flpo recombinase-dependent GtACR2-Kv2.1C-TlcnC, which
            targets GtACR2 to the somatodendritic compartment.
ACCESSION   .
VERSION     .
KEYWORDS    pAAV-EF1-alpha-FRT-FLEX-GtACR2-EYFP-Kv2.1C-TlcnC
SOURCE      synthetic DNA construct
  ORGANISM  synthetic DNA construct
REFERENCE   1 (bases 1 to 7457)
  AUTHORS   Messier JE, Chen H, Cai ZL, Xue M
  TITLE     Targeting light-gated chloride channels to neuronal somatodendritic
            domain reduces their excitatory effect in the axon.
  JOURNAL   Elife. 2018 Aug 9;7. pii: 38506. doi: 10.7554/eLife.38506.
  PUBMED    30091701
REFERENCE   2 (bases 1 to 7457)
  AUTHORS   .
  TITLE     Direct Submission
  JOURNAL   Exported May 12, 2021 from SnapGene Server 1.1.58
            http://www.snapgene.com
FEATURES             Location/Qualifiers
     source          1..7457
                     /organism="synthetic DNA construct"
                     /mol_type="other DNA"
     repeat_region   122..251
                     /label=AAV2 ITR (alternate)
                     /note="Functional equivalent of wild-type AAV2 ITR"
     promoter        352..1530
                     /label=EF-1-alpha promoter
                     /note="strong constitutive promoter for human elongation
                     factor EF-1-alpha"
     intron          583..1521
                     /label=EF-1-alpha intron A
                     /note="intron upstream of the start codon of human
                     EF-1-alpha"
     primer_bind     1478..1498
                     /label=EF1a-F
                     /note="Human elongation factor-1a promoter, forward primer"
     protein_bind    1621..1654
                     /label=FRT (minimal)
                     /bound_moiety="FLP recombinase from the Saccharomyces
                     cerevisiae 2u plasmid"
                     /note="supports FLP-mediated excision but not integration
                     (Turan and Bode, 2011)"
     CDS             complement(1929..2642)
                     /codon_start=1
                     /product="enhanced YFP"
                     /label=EYFP
                     /note="mammalian codon-optimized"
                     /translation="VSKGEELFTGVVPILVELDGDVNGHKFSVSGEGEGDATYGKLTLK
                     FICTTGKLPVPWPTLVTTFGYGLQCFARYPDHMKQHDFFKSAMPEGYVQERTIFFKDDG
                     NYKTRAEVKFEGDTLVNRIELKGIDFKEDGNILGHKLEYNYNSHNVYIMADKQKNGIKV
                     NFKIRHNIEDGSVQLADHYQQNTPIGDGPVLLPDNHYLSYQSALSKDPNEKRDHMVLLE
                     FVTAAGITLGMDELYK"
     primer_bind     complement(1971..1992)
                     /label=EGFP-C
                     /note="EGFP, forward primer"
     primer_bind     2320..2339
                     /label=EXFP-R
                     /note="For distinguishing EGFP variants, reverse primer"
     primer_bind     2579..2600
                     /label=EGFP-N
                     /note="EGFP, reverse primer"
     protein_bind    complement(3645..3678)
                     /label=FRT (minimal)
                     /bound_moiety="FLP recombinase from the Saccharomyces
                     cerevisiae 2u plasmid"
                     /note="supports FLP-mediated excision but not integration
                     (Turan and Bode, 2011)"
     misc_feature    3705..4293
                     /label=WPRE
                     /note="woodchuck hepatitis virus posttranscriptional
                     regulatory element"
     primer_bind     complement(3758..3778)
                     /label=WPRE-R
                     /note="WPRE, reverse primer"
     CDS             complement(4176..4187)
                     /codon_start=1
                     /product="Factor Xa recognition and cleavage site"
                     /label=Factor Xa site
                     /translation="IEGR"
     polyA_signal    4325..4801
                     /label=hGH poly(A) signal
                     /note="human growth hormone polyadenylation signal"
     primer_bind     complement(4524..4543)
                     /label=hGH-PA-R
                     /note="Human growth hormone terminator, reverse primer"
     repeat_region   4841..4981
                     /label=AAV2 ITR
                     /note="inverted terminal repeat of adeno-associated virus
                     serotype 2"
     repeat_region   4841..4970
                     /label=AAV2 ITR
     rep_origin      5056..5511
                     /direction=RIGHT
                     /label=f1 ori
                     /note="f1 bacteriophage origin of replication; arrow
                     indicates direction of (+) strand synthesis"
     primer_bind     complement(5143..5162)
                     /label=F1ori-R
                     /note="F1 origin, reverse primer"
     primer_bind     5353..5374
                     /label=F1ori-F
                     /note="F1 origin, forward primer"
     primer_bind     complement(5528..5547)
                     /label=pRS-marker
                     /note="pRS vectors, use to sequence yeast selectable
                     marker"
     primer_bind     5647..5669
                     /label=pGEX 3'
                     /note="pGEX vectors, reverse primer"
     primer_bind     complement(5707..5725)
                     /label=pBRforEco
                     /note="pBR322 vectors, upsteam of EcoRI site, forward
                     primer"
     promoter        5793..5897
                     /gene="bla"
                     /label=AmpR promoter
     CDS             5898..6758
                     /codon_start=1
                     /gene="bla"
                     /product="beta-lactamase"
                     /label=AmpR
                     /note="confers resistance to ampicillin, carbenicillin, and
                     related antibiotics"
                     /translation="MSIQHFRVALIPFFAAFCLPVFAHPETLVKVKDAEDQLGARVGYI
                     ELDLNSGKILESFRPEERFPMMSTFKVLLCGAVLSRIDAGQEQLGRRIHYSQNDLVEYS
                     PVTEKHLTDGMTVRELCSAAITMSDNTAANLLLTTIGGPKELTAFLHNMGDHVTRLDRW
                     EPELNEAIPNDERDTTMPVAMATTLRKLLTGELLTLASRQQLIDWMEADKVAGPLLRSA
                     LPAGWFIADKSGAGERGSRGIIAALGPDGKPSRIVVIYTTGSQATMDERNRQIAEIGAS
                     LIKHW"
     primer_bind     complement(6116..6135)
                     /label=Amp-R
                     /note="Ampicillin resistance gene, reverse primer"
     rep_origin      6929..60
                     /direction=RIGHT
                     /label=ori
                     /note="high-copy-number ColE1/pMB1/pBR322/pUC origin of
                     replication"
     primer_bind     7418..7437
                     /label=pBR322ori-F
                     /note="pBR322 origin, forward primer"
ORIGIN
        1 cacctctgac ttgagcgtcg atttttgtga tgctcgtcag gggggcggag cctatggaaa
       61 aacgccagca acgcggcctt tttacggttc ctggcctttt gctggccttt tgctcacatg
      121 tcctgcaggc agctgcgcgc tcgctcgctc actgaggccg cccgggcgtc gggcgacctt
      181 tggtcgcccg gcctcagtga gcgagcgagc gcgcagagag ggagtggcca actccatcac
      241 taggggttcc tgcggccgca cgcgtaagct ttgcaaagat ggataaagtt ttaaacagag
      301 aggaatcttt gcagctaatg gaccttctag gtcttgaaag gagtgggaat tggctccggt
      361 gcccgtcagt gggcagagcg cacatcgccc acagtccccg agaagttggg gggaggggtc
      421 ggcaattgaa ccggtgccta gagaaggtgg cgcggggtaa actgggaaag tgatgtcgtg
      481 tactggctcc gcctttttcc cgagggtggg ggagaaccgt atataagtgc agtagtcgcc
      541 gtgaacgttc tttttcgcaa cgggtttgcc gccagaacac aggtaagtgc cgtgtgtggt
      601 tcccgcgggc ctggcctctt tacgggttat ggcccttgcg tgccttgaat tacttccacc
      661 tggctgcagt acgtgattct tgatcccgag cttcgggttg gaagtgggtg ggagagttcg
      721 aggccttgcg cttaaggagc cccttcgcct cgtgcttgag ttgaggcctg gcctgggcgc
      781 tggggccgcc gcgtgcgaat ctggtggcac cttcgcgcct gtctcgctgc tttcgataag
      841 tctctagcca tttaaaattt ttgatgacct gctgcgacgc tttttttctg gcaagatagt
      901 cttgtaaatg cgggccaaga tctgcacact ggtatttcgg tttttggggc cgcgggcggc
      961 gacggggccc gtgcgtccca gcgcacatgt tcggcgaggc ggggcctgcg agcgcggcca
     1021 ccgagaatcg gacgggggta gtctcaagct ggccggcctg ctctggtgcc tggcctcgcg
     1081 ccgccgtgta tcgccccgcc ctgggcggca aggctggccc ggtcggcacc agttgcgtga
     1141 gcggaaagat ggccgcttcc cggccctgct gcagggagct caaaatggag gacgcggcgc
     1201 tcgggagagc gggcgggtga gtcacccaca caaaggaaaa gggcctttcc gtcctcagcc
     1261 gtcgcttcat gtgactccac ggagtaccgg gcgccgtcca ggcacctcga ttagttctcg
     1321 agcttttgga gtacgtcgtc tttaggttgg ggggaggggt tttatgcgat ggagtttccc
     1381 cacactgagt gggtggagac tgaagttagg ccagcttggc acttgatgta attctccttg
     1441 gaatttgccc tttttgagtt tggatcttgg ttcattctca agcctcagac agtggttcaa
     1501 agtttttttc ttccatttca ggtgtcgtga ggtaccgaag ttcctattct atcagaagta
     1561 taggaacttc gcagaatggt agctggattg tagctgctat tagcaatatg aaacctctta
     1621 gaagttccta ttctctagaa agtataggaa cttcgaattc ttacttgtac aggcgcgcct
     1681 caggaagatg tcagctggat agcgaaaacc tcgccatctg caggtgactc tgcaaacctt
     1741 gtagcttcgg ggaagtcggt ggcgcaggaa atgaagctat cgatactaga catgcttctc
     1801 atgtcaatca cgccctcggt cctagctggc agaggagcca ctggagatgg catggagctc
     1861 atttccagtt cctcaggggg tttactctga ggggccatct ccttagtgtt caggatgggc
     1921 tgagactgct tgtacagctc gtccatgccg agagtgatcc cggcggcggt cacgaactcc
     1981 agcaggacca tgtgatcgcg cttctcgttg gggtctttgc tcagggcgga ctggtagctc
     2041 aggtagtggt tgtcgggcag cagcacgggg ccgtcgccga tgggggtgtt ctgctggtag
     2101 tggtcggcga gctgcacgct gccgtcctcg atgttgtggc ggatcttgaa gttcaccttg
     2161 atgccgttct tctgcttgtc ggccatgata tagacgttgt ggctgttgta gttgtactcc
     2221 agcttgtgcc ccaggatgtt gccgtcctcc ttgaagtcga tgcccttcag ctcgatgcgg
     2281 ttcaccaggg tgtcgccctc gaacttcacc tcggcgcggg tcttgtagtt gccgtcgtcc
     2341 ttgaagaaga tggtgcgctc ctggacgtag ccttcgggca tggcggactt gaagaagtcg
     2401 tgctgcttca tgtggtcggg gtagcgggcg aagcactgca ggccgtagcc gaaggtggtc
     2461 acgagggtgg gccagggcac gggcagcttg ccggtggtgc agatgaactt cagggtcagc
     2521 ttgccgtagg tggcatcgcc ctcgccctcg ccggacacgc tgaacttgtg gccgtttacg
     2581 tcgccgtcca gctcgaccag gatgggcacc accccggtga acagctcctc gcccttgctc
     2641 acggcggccg ccctgccgaa cattctgatg ttgacctcgt cgttgggggg ggcattcttc
     2701 tcgtggttca gtccgaaggg gtcgtcggcc tcaggcttct cctggccagg gaggcaagcc
     2761 gggtcccact ttccctcgag cactccccag gcggtggacc acaggatcac gccgtaggtg
     2821 ttcttgcaca ggccgtcggc gagcagatac aggatggcgc tcacgttctc gtggatcacg
     2881 cacacgccgg tgggggaaat cagccacacg atggggaaca tggtccaggc gatgaagaag
     2941 atcagcctca gcatcttgat cctcaccacc accttctggg ccagaggggt gcccacggac
     3001 tcgaagccgt acagtcccac ctggaagatg gtgaacacca cgctgtattc gaagaccagg
     3061 caggtagcgc cgaagaagaa gaacagccac ttcatgtact cggcggggga gatggtagcg
     3121 gtaatgccca tcaccaccct gataatgctg gcggcctggg cgatggggtt cagagggatg
     3181 ctcttgtact tcaccagagc catgttggag atctggccca gcataatggg gcatgtgcac
     3241 agccagctgg ccatcctgga ccagggaaag aacctgccgt ccctcatctg cagtgtgcca
     3301 ttgccggtgc tggccagggc gtatgtgatg gactccacga agggcaggta cacgctctcc
     3361 cagggcacct tgggggccct gctgatcatg aagatggtct ggcatccgct caccacggcc
     3421 cacaccagct gcagcaggct cacgaaggtg ctgtcgatcc tgctcatgtt gtagcactct
     3481 gtgtgggtgc tggcccactc gccgtacacg acctgggagg ccatggatcc cggctagcta
     3541 cgtaggcgcg ccttaattaa gaagttccta tacttctgat agaataggaa cttcttgcct
     3601 taacccagaa attatcactg ttattcttta gaatggtgca aagagaagtt cctatacttt
     3661 ctagagaata ggaacttcca gaattcgata tcaagcttat cgataatcaa cctctggatt
     3721 acaaaatttg tgaaagattg actggtattc ttaactatgt tgctcctttt acgctatgtg
     3781 gatacgctgc tttaatgcct ttgtatcatg ctattgcttc ccgtatggct ttcattttct
     3841 cctccttgta taaatcctgg ttgctgtctc tttatgagga gttgtggccc gttgtcaggc
     3901 aacgtggcgt ggtgtgcact gtgtttgctg acgcaacccc cactggttgg ggcattgcca
     3961 ccacctgtca gctcctttcc gggactttcg ctttccccct ccctattgcc acggcggaac
     4021 tcatcgccgc ctgccttgcc cgctgctgga caggggctcg gctgttgggc actgacaatt
     4081 ccgtggtgtt gtcggggaaa tcatcgtcct ttccttggct gctcgcctat gttgccacct
     4141 ggattctgcg cgggacgtcc ttctgctacg tcccttcggc cctcaatcca gcggaccttc
     4201 cttcccgcgg cctgctgccg gctctgcggc ctcttccgcg tcttcgcctt cgccctcaga
     4261 cgagtcggat ctccctttgg gccgcctccc cgcatcgata ccgagcgctg ctcgagagat
     4321 ctacgggtgg catccctgtg acccctcccc agtgcctctc ctggccctgg aagttgccac
     4381 tccagtgccc accagccttg tcctaataaa attaagttgc atcattttgt ctgactaggt
     4441 gtccttctat aatattatgg ggtggagggg ggtggtatgg agcaaggggc aagttgggaa
     4501 gacaacctgt agggcctgcg gggtctattg ggaaccaagc tggagtgcag tggcacaatc
     4561 ttggctcact gcaatctccg cctcctgggt tcaagcgatt ctcctgcctc agcctcccga
     4621 gttgttggga ttccaggcat gcatgaccag gctcagctaa tttttgtttt tttggtagag
     4681 acggggtttc accatattgg ccaggctggt ctccaactcc taatctcagg tgatctaccc
     4741 accttggcct cccaaattgc tgggattaca ggcgtgaacc actgctccct tccctgtcct
     4801 tctgattttg taggtaacca cgtgcggacc gagcggccgc aggaacccct agtgatggag
     4861 ttggccactc cctctctgcg cgctcgctcg ctcactgagg ccgggcgacc aaaggtcgcc
     4921 cgacgcccgg gctttgcccg ggcggcctca gtgagcgagc gagcgcgcag ctgcctgcag
     4981 gggcgcctga tgcggtattt tctccttacg catctgtgcg gtatttcaca ccgcatannn
     5041 nnnnnnnnnn nnnnnnnnnn nnnnnnnnnn nnnnnnnnnn nnnnnnnnnn nnnnnnnnnn
     5101 nnnnnnnnnn nnnnnnnnnn nnnnnnnnnn nntnnnnnnn nnnnnnnnnn nnnnnnnnnn
     5161 nnnnnnnnnn nnnnnnnnnc nnnnnnnnnn nnnnnnnnnn nnnnnnnnnn nnnnnnnnnn
     5221 nnnnnnnnnn nnnnnnnnnn nnnnnnnnnn nnnnnnnnnn nnnnnnnnnn nnnnnnnnnn
     5281 nnnnnnnnnn nnnnnnnnnn nnnnnnnnnn nnnnnnnnnn ncctttgacg ttggagtcca
     5341 cgttctttaa tagtggactc ttgttccaaa ctggaacaac actcaactct atctcgggct
     5401 attcttttga tttataaggg attttgccga tttcggtcta ttggttaaaa aatgagctga
     5461 tttaacaaaa atttaacgcg aattttaaca aaatattaac gtttacaatt ttatggtgca
     5521 ctctcagtac aatctgctct gatgccgcat agttaagcca gccccgacac ccgccaacac
     5581 ccgctgacgc gccctgacgg gcttgtctgc tcccggcatc cgcttacaga caagctgtga
     5641 ccgtctccgg gagctgcatg tgtcagaggt tttcaccgtc atcaccgaaa cgcgcgagac
     5701 gaaagggcct cgtgatacgc ctatttttat aggttaatgt catgataata atggtttctt
     5761 agacgtcagg tggcactttt cggggaaatg tgcgcggaac ccctatttgt ttatttttct
     5821 aaatacattc aaatatgtat ccgctcatga gacaataacc ctgataaatg cttcaataat
     5881 attgaaaaag gaagagtatg agtattcaac atttccgtgt cgcccttatt cccttttttg
     5941 cggcattttg ccttcctgtt tttgctcacc cagaaacgct ggtgaaagta aaagatgctg
     6001 aagatcagtt gggtgcacga gtgggttaca tcgaactgga tctcaacagc ggtaagatcc
     6061 ttgagagttt tcgccccgaa gaacgttttc caatgatgag cacttttaaa gttctgctat
     6121 gtggcgcggt attatcccgt attgacgccg ggcaagagca actcggtcgc cgcatacact
     6181 attctcagaa tgacttggtt gagtactcac cagtcacaga aaagcatctt acggatggca
     6241 tgacagtaag agaattatgc agtgctgcca taaccatgag tgataacact gcggccaact
     6301 tacttctgac aacgatcgga ggaccgaagg agctaaccgc ttttttgcac aacatggggg
     6361 atcatgtaac tcgccttgat cgttgggaac cggagctgaa tgaagccata ccaaacgacg
     6421 agcgtgacac cacgatgcct gtagcaatgg caacaacgtt gcgcaaacta ttaactggcg
     6481 aactacttac tctagcttcc cggcaacaat taatagactg gatggaggcg gataaagttg
     6541 caggaccact tctgcgctcg gcccttccgg ctggctggtt tattgctgat aaatctggag
     6601 ccggtgagcg tgggtctcgc ggtatcattg cagcactggg gccagatggt aagccctccc
     6661 gtatcgtagt tatctacacg acggggagtc aggcaactat ggatgaacga aatagacaga
     6721 tcgctgagat aggtgcctca ctgattaagc attggtaact gtcagaccaa gtttactcat
     6781 atatacttta gattgattta aaacttcatt tttaatttaa aaggatctag gtgaagatcc
     6841 tttttgataa tctcatgacc aaaatccctt aacgtgagtt ttcgttccac tgagcgtcag
     6901 accccgtaga aaagatcaaa ggatcttctt gagatccttt ttttctgcgc gtaatctgct
     6961 gcttgcaaac aaaaaaacca ccgctaccag cggtggtttg tttgccggat caagagctac
     7021 caactctttt tccgaaggta actggcttca gcagagcgca gataccaaat actgttcttc
     7081 tagtgtagcc gtagttaggc caccacttca agaactctgt agcaccgcct acatacctcg
     7141 ctctgctaat cctgttacca gtggctgctg ccagtggcga taagtcgtgt cttaccgggt
     7201 tggactcaag acgatagtta ccggataagg cgcagcggtc gggctgaacg gggggttcgt
     7261 gcacacagcc cagcttggag cgaacgacct acaccgaact gagataccta cagcgtgagc
     7321 tatgagaaag cgccacgctt cccgaaggga gaaaggcgga caggtatccg gtaagcggca
     7381 gggtcggaac aggagagcgc acgagggagc ttccaggggg aaacgcctgg tatctttata
     7441 gtcctgtcgg gtttcgc
//
