Features (pLannotate 1.2.2; 22 found; start..end, strand, type, name):
      1..141     -  repeat_region  AAV2 ITR: inverted terminal repeat of adeno-associated virus serotype 2 inverted
    169..235     +  CDS            small t antigen (fragment): SV40 (simian virus 40) small t antigen
    261..472     +  promoter       EF-1α core promoter: core promoter for human elongation factor EF-1α
    473..581     +  intron         EF-1α intron A (fragment): intron upstream of the start codon of human EF-1α
   1207..1410    +  intron         EF-1α intron A: truncated intron upstream of the start codon of human EF-1α
   1460..1509    -  intron         β-globin intron (fragment): internally truncated intron from human β-globin
   1510..1543    +  protein_bind   FRT (minimal): supports FLP-mediated excision but not integration (Turan and Bode, 2011) FLP recombinase from the Saccharomyces cerevisiae 2μ plasmid
   1611..1817    -  CDS            Kcnb1 (fragment): KCNB1_RAT - Experimental evidence at protein level: Swiss-Prot protein existence level 1. Voltage-gated potassium channel that mediates transmembrane potassium transport in excitable membranes, primarily in the brain, but also in the pancreas and cardiovascular system. Contributes to the regulation of the action potential (AP) repolarization, duration and frequency of repetitive AP firing in neurons, muscle cells and endocrine cells and plays a role in homeostatic attenuation of electrical excitability throughout the brain (PubMed:10024359, PubMed:10618149, PubMed:12451110, PubMed:17379638, Pu
   1818..2531    -  CDS            EYFP: EYFP is a basic (constitutively fluorescent) green/yellow fluorescent protein published in 1996, derived from Aequorea victoria. It is reported to be a very rapidly-maturing weak dimer with high acid sensitivity.
   3484..3534    -  intron         β-globin intron (fragment): internally truncated intron from human β-globin
   3534..3567    -  protein_bind   FRT (minimal): supports FLP-mediated excision but not integration (Turan and Bode, 2011) FLP recombinase from the Saccharomyces cerevisiae 2μ plasmid
   3570..3594    +  misc_feature   MCS (fragment): pBluescript multiple cloning site
   3594..4182    +  misc_feature   WPRE: woodchuck hepatitis virus posttranscriptional regulatory element
   4214..4690    +  polyA_signal   hGH poly(A) signal: human growth hormone polyadenylation signal
   4730..4870    +  repeat_region  AAV2 ITR: inverted terminal repeat of adeno-associated virus serotype 2 inverted
   4875..4926    -  misc_feature   bom (fragment): basis of mobility region from pBR322
   4945..5325    +  rep_origin     M13 ori (sequence partly withheld): M13 bacteriophage origin of replication; arrow indicates direction of (+) strand synthesis
   5401..5450    -  misc_feature   bom (fragment): basis of mobility region from pBR322
   5552..5587    -  CDS            rop (fragment): Rop protein, which maintains plasmids at low copy number; rop
   5682..5786    +  promoter       AmpR promoter: bla
   5787..6647    +  CDS            AmpR: β-lactamase; bla; confers resistance to ampicillin, carbenicillin, and related antibiotics
   6818..7406    +  rep_origin     ori: high-copy-number ColE1/pMB1/pBR322/pUC origin of replication
>Addgene plasmid #114376 | pAAV-EF1α-FRT-FLEX-GtACR2-EYFP-Kv2.1C-TlcnC | depositor full sequence | sequence record 215865 | pAAV-EF1α-FRT-FLEX-GtACR2-EYFP-Kv2.1C-TlcnC sequence 7467 bps
CCTGCAGGCAGCTGCGCGCTCGCTCGCTCACTGAGGCCGCCCGGGCAAAGCCCGGGCGTCGGGCGACCTT
TGGTCGCCCGGCCTCAGTGAGCGAGCGAGCGCGCAGAGAGGGAGTGGCCAACTCCATCACTAGGGGTTCC
TGCGGCCGCACGCGTAAGCTTTGCAAAGATGGATAAAGTTTTAAACAGAGAGGAATCTTTGCAGCTAATG
GACCTTCTAGGTCTTGAAAGGAGTGGGAATTGGCTCCGGTGCCCGTCAGTGGGCAGAGCGCACATCGCCC
ACAGTCCCCGAGAAGTTGGGGGGAGGGGTCGGCAATTGAACCGGTGCCTAGAGAAGGTGGCGCGGGGTAA
ACTGGGAAAGTGATGTCGTGTACTGGCTCCGCCTTTTTCCCGAGGGTGGGGGAGAACCGTATATAAGTGC
AGTAGTCGCCGTGAACGTTCTTTTTCGCAACGGGTTTGCCGCCAGAACACAGGTAAGTGCCGTGTGTGGT
TCCCGCGGGCCTGGCCTCTTTACGGGTTATGGCCCTTGCGTGCCTTGAATTACTTCCACTGGCTGCAGTA
CGTGATTCTTGATCCCGAGCTTCGGGTTGGAAGTGGGTGGGAGAGTTCGAGGCCTTGCGCTTAAGGAGCC
CCTTCGCCTCGTGCTTGAGTTGAGGCCTGGCCTGGGCGCTGGGGCCGCCGCGTGCGAATCTGGTGGCACC
TTCGCGCCTGTCTCGCTGCTTTCGATAAGTCTCTAGCCATTTAAAATTTTTGATGACCTGCTGCGACGCT
TTTTTTCTGGCAAGATAGTCTTGTAAATGCGGGCCAAGATCTGCACACTGGTATTTCGGTTTTTGGGGCC
GCGGGCGGCGACGGGGCCCGTGCGTCCCAGCGCACATGTTCGGCGAGGCGGGGCCTGCGAGCGCGGCCAC
CGAGAATCGGACGGGGGTAGTCTCAAGCTGGCCGGCCTGCTCTGGTGCCTGGCCTCGCGCCGCCGTGTAT
CGCCCCGCCCTGGGCGGCAAGGCTGGCCCGGTCGGCACCAGTTGCGTGAGCGGAAAGATGGCCGCTTCCC
GGCCCTGCTGCAGGGAGCTCAAAATGGAGGACGCGGCGCTCGGGAGAGCGGGCGGGTGAGTCACCCACAC
AAAGGAAAAGGGCCTTTCCGTCCTCAGCCGTCGCTTCATGTGACTCCACGGAGTACCGGGCGCCGTCCAG
GCACCTCGATTAGTTCTCGAGCTTTTGGAGTACGTCGTCTTTAGGTTGGGGGGAGGGGTTTTATGCGATG
GAGTTTCCCCACACTGAGTGGGTGGAGACTGAAGTTAGGCCAGCTTGGCACTTGATGTAATTCTCCTTGG
AATTTGCCCTTTTTGAGTTTGGATCTTGGTTCATTCTCAAGCCTCAGACAGTGGTTCAAAGTTTTTTTCT
TCCATTTCAGGTGTCGTGAGGTACCGAAGTTCCTATTCTATCAGAAGTATAGGAACTTCGCAGAATGGTA
GCTGGATTGTAGCTGCTATTAGCAATATGAAACCTCTTAGAAGTTCCTATTCTCTAGAAAGTATAGGAAC
TTCGAATTCTTACTTGTACAGGCGCGCCTCAGGAAGATGTCAGCTGGATAGCGAAAACCTCGCCATCTGC
AGGTGACTCTGCAAACCTTGTAGCTTCGGGGAAGTCGGTGGCGCAGGAAATGAAGCTATCGATACTAGAC
ATGCTTCTCATGTCAATCACGCCCTCGGTCCTAGCTGGCAGAGGAGCCACTGGAGATGGCATGGAGCTCA
TTTCCAGTTCCTCAGGGGGTTTACTCTGAGGGGCCATCTCCTTAGTGTTCAGGATGGGCTGAGACTGCTT
GTACAGCTCGTCCATGCCGAGAGTGATCCCGGCGGCGGTCACGAACTCCAGCAGGACCATGTGATCGCGC
TTCTCGTTGGGGTCTTTGCTCAGGGCGGACTGGTAGCTCAGGTAGTGGTTGTCGGGCAGCAGCACGGGGC
CGTCGCCGATGGGGGTGTTCTGCTGGTAGTGGTCGGCGAGCTGCACGCTGCCGTCCTCGATGTTGTGGCG
GATCTTGAAGTTCACCTTGATGCCGTTCTTCTGCTTGTCGGCCATGATATAGACGTTGTGGCTGTTGTAG
TTGTACTCCAGCTTGTGCCCCAGGATGTTGCCGTCCTCCTTGAAGTCGATGCCCTTCAGCTCGATGCGGT
TCACCAGGGTGTCGCCCTCGAACTTCACCTCGGCGCGGGTCTTGTAGTTGCCGTCGTCCTTGAAGAAGAT
GGTGCGCTCCTGGACGTAGCCTTCGGGCATGGCGGACTTGAAGAAGTCGTGCTGCTTCATGTGGTCGGGG
TAGCGGGCGAAGCACTGCAGGCCGTAGCCGAAGGTGGTCACGAGGGTGGGCCAGGGCACGGGCAGCTTGC
CGGTGGTGCAGATGAACTTCAGGGTCAGCTTGCCGTAGGTGGCATCGCCCTCGCCCTCGCCGGACACGCT
GAACTTGTGGCCGTTTACGTCGCCGTCCAGCTCGACCAGGATGGGCACCACCCCGGTGAACAGCTCCTCG
CCCTTGCTCACGGCGGCCGCCCTGCCGAACATTCTGATGTTGACCTCGTCGTTGGGGGGGGCATTCTTCT
CGTGGTTCAGTCCGAAGGGGTCGTCGGCCTCAGGCTTCTCCTGGCCAGGGAGGCAAGCCGGGTCCCACTT
TCCCTCGAGCACTCCCCAGGCGGTGGACCACAGGATCACGCCGTAGGTGTTCTTGCACAGGCCGTCGGCG
AGCAGATACAGGATGGCGCTCACGTTCTCGTGGATCACGCACACGCCGGTGGGGGAAATCAGCCACACGA
TGGGGAACATGGTCCAGGCGATGAAGAAGATCAGCCTCAGCATCTTGATCCTCACCACCACCTTCTGGGC
CAGAGGGGTGCCCACGGACTCGAAGCCGTACAGTCCCACCTGGAAGATGGTGAACACCACGCTGTATTCG
AAGACCAGGCAGGTAGCGCCGAAGAAGAAGAACAGCCACTTCATGTACTCGGCGGGGGAGATGGTAGCGG
TAATGCCCATCACCACCCTGATAATGCTGGCGGCCTGGGCGATGGGGTTCAGAGGGATGCTCTTGTACTT
CACCAGAGCCATGTTGGAGATCTGGCCCAGCATAATGGGGCATGTGCACAGCCAGCTGGCCATCCTGGAC
CAGGGAAAGAACCTGCCGTCCCTCATCTGCAGTGTGCCATTGCCGGTGCTGGCCAGGGCGTATGTGATGG
ACTCCACGAAGGGCAGGTACACGCTCTCCCAGGGCACCTTGGGGGCCCTGCTGATCATGAAGATGGTCTG
GCATCCGCTCACCACGGCCCACACCAGCTGCAGCAGGCTCACGAAGGTGCTGTCGATCCTGCTCATGTTG
TAGCACTCTGTGTGGGTGCTGGCCCACTCGCCGTACACGACCTGGGAGGCCATGGATCCCGGCTAGCTAC
GTAGGCGCGCCTTAATTAAGAAGTTCCTATACTTCTGATAGAATAGGAACTTCTTGCCTTAACCCAGAAA
TTATCACTGTTATTCTTTAGAATGGTGCAAAGAGAAGTTCCTATACTTTCTAGAGAATAGGAACTTCCAG
AATTCGATATCAAGCTTATCGATAATCAACCTCTGGATTACAAAATTTGTGAAAGATTGACTGGTATTCT
TAACTATGTTGCTCCTTTTACGCTATGTGGATACGCTGCTTTAATGCCTTTGTATCATGCTATTGCTTCC
CGTATGGCTTTCATTTTCTCCTCCTTGTATAAATCCTGGTTGCTGTCTCTTTATGAGGAGTTGTGGCCCG
TTGTCAGGCAACGTGGCGTGGTGTGCACTGTGTTTGCTGACGCAACCCCCACTGGTTGGGGCATTGCCAC
CACCTGTCAGCTCCTTTCCGGGACTTTCGCTTTCCCCCTCCCTATTGCCACGGCGGAACTCATCGCCGCC
TGCCTTGCCCGCTGCTGGACAGGGGCTCGGCTGTTGGGCACTGACAATTCCGTGGTGTTGTCGGGGAAAT
CATCGTCCTTTCCTTGGCTGCTCGCCTATGTTGCCACCTGGATTCTGCGCGGGACGTCCTTCTGCTACGT
CCCTTCGGCCCTCAATCCAGCGGACCTTCCTTCCCGCGGCCTGCTGCCGGCTCTGCGGCCTCTTCCGCGT
CTTCGCCTTCGCCCTCAGACGAGTCGGATCTCCCTTTGGGCCGCCTCCCCGCATCGATACCGAGCGCTGC
TCGAGAGATCTACGGGTGGCATCCCTGTGACCCCTCCCCAGTGCCTCTCCTGGCCCTGGAAGTTGCCACT
CCAGTGCCCACCAGCCTTGTCCTAATAAAATTAAGTTGCATCATTTTGTCTGACTAGGTGTCCTTCTATA
ATATTATGGGGTGGAGGGGGGTGGTATGGAGCAAGGGGCAAGTTGGGAAGACAACCTGTAGGGCCTGCGG
GGTCTATTGGGAACCAAGCTGGAGTGCAGTGGCACAATCTTGGCTCACTGCAATCTCCGCCTCCTGGGTT
CAAGCGATTCTCCTGCCTCAGCCTCCCGAGTTGTTGGGATTCCAGGCATGCATGACCAGGCTCAGCTAAT
TTTTGTTTTTTTGGTAGAGACGGGGTTTCACCATATTGGCCAGGCTGGTCTCCAACTCCTAATCTCAGGT
GATCTACCCACCTTGGCCTCCCAAATTGCTGGGATTACAGGCGTGAACCACTGCTCCCTTCCCTGTCCTT
CTGATTTTGTAGGTAACCACGTGCGGACCGAGCGGCCGCAGGAACCCCTAGTGATGGAGTTGGCCACTCC
CTCTCTGCGCGCTCGCTCGCTCACTGAGGCCGGGCGACCAAAGGTCGCCCGACGCCCGGGCTTTGCCCGG
GCGGCCTCAGTGAGCGAGCGAGCGCGCAGCTGCCTGCAGGGGCGCCTGATGCGGTATTTTCTCCTTACGC
ATCTGTGCGGTATTTCACACCGCATA
[142 nt withheld, positions 4927-5068]
C
[141 nt withheld, positions 5070-5210]
CCTTTGACGTTGGAGTCCACGTTCTTTAATAGTGGACTCTTGTTCCAAACTGGAACAACACTCAACCCTA
TCTCGGGCTATTCTTTTGATTTATAAGGGATTTTGCCGATTTCGGCCTATTGGTTAAAAAATGAGCTGAT
TTAACAAAAATTTAACGCGAATTTTAACAAAATATTAACGTTTACAATTTTATGGTGCACTCTCAGTACA
ATCTGCTCTGATGCCGCATAGTTAAGCCAGCCCCGACACCCGCCAACACCCGCTGACGCGCCCTGACGGG
CTTGTCTGCTCCCGGCATCCGCTTACAGACAAGCTGTGACCGTCTCCGGGAGCTGCATGTGTCAGAGGTT
TTCACCGTCATCACCGAAACGCGCGAGACGAAAGGGCCTCGTGATACGCCTATTTTTATAGGTTAATGTC
ATGATAATAATGGTTTCTTAGACGTCAGGTGGCACTTTTCGGGGAAATGTGCGCGGAACCCCTATTTGTT
TATTTTTCTAAATACATTCAAATATGTATCCGCTCATGAGACAATAACCCTGATAAATGCTTCAATAATA
TTGAAAAAGGAAGAGTATGAGTATTCAACATTTCCGTGTCGCCCTTATTCCCTTTTTTGCGGCATTTTGC
CTTCCTGTTTTTGCTCACCCAGAAACGCTGGTGAAAGTAAAAGATGCTGAAGATCAGTTGGGTGCACGAG
TGGGTTACATCGAACTGGATCTCAACAGCGGTAAGATCCTTGAGAGTTTTCGCCCCGAAGAACGTTTTCC
AATGATGAGCACTTTTAAAGTTCTGCTATGTGGCGCGGTATTATCCCGTATTGACGCCGGGCAAGAGCAA
CTCGGTCGCCGCATACACTATTCTCAGAATGACTTGGTTGAGTACTCACCAGTCACAGAAAAGCATCTTA
CGGATGGCATGACAGTAAGAGAATTATGCAGTGCTGCCATAACCATGAGTGATAACACTGCGGCCAACTT
ACTTCTGACAACGATCGGAGGACCGAAGGAGCTAACCGCTTTTTTGCACAACATGGGGGATCATGTAACT
CGCCTTGATCGTTGGGAACCGGAGCTGAATGAAGCCATACCAAACGACGAGCGTGACACCACGATGCCTG
TAGCAATGGCAACAACGTTGCGCAAACTATTAACTGGCGAACTACTTACTCTAGCTTCCCGGCAACAATT
AATAGACTGGATGGAGGCGGATAAAGTTGCAGGACCACTTCTGCGCTCGGCCCTTCCGGCTGGCTGGTTT
ATTGCTGATAAATCTGGAGCCGGTGAGCGTGGGTCTCGCGGTATCATTGCAGCACTGGGGCCAGATGGTA
AGCCCTCCCGTATCGTAGTTATCTACACGACGGGGAGTCAGGCAACTATGGATGAACGAAATAGACAGAT
CGCTGAGATAGGTGCCTCACTGATTAAGCATTGGTAACTGTCAGACCAAGTTTACTCATATATACTTTAG
ATTGATTTAAAACTTCATTTTTAATTTAAAAGGATCTAGGTGAAGATCCTTTTTGATAATCTCATGACCA
AAATCCCTTAACGTGAGTTTTCGTTCCACTGAGCGTCAGACCCCGTAGAAAAGATCAAAGGATCTTCTTG
AGATCCTTTTTTTCTGCGCGTAATCTGCTGCTTGCAAACAAAAAAACCACCGCTACCAGCGGTGGTTTGT
TTGCCGGATCAAGAGCTACCAACTCTTTTTCCGAAGGTAACTGGCTTCAGCAGAGCGCAGATACCAAATA
CTGTCCTTCTAGTGTAGCCGTAGTTAGGCCACCACTTCAAGAACTCTGTAGCACCGCCTACATACCTCGC
TCTGCTAATCCTGTTACCAGTGGCTGCTGCCAGTGGCGATAAGTCGTGTCTTACCGGGTTGGACTCAAGA
CGATAGTTACCGGATAAGGCGCAGCGGTCGGGCTGAACGGGGGGTTCGTGCACACAGCCCAGCTTGGAGC
GAACGACCTACACCGAACTGAGATACCTACAGCGTGAGCTATGAGAAAGCGCCACGCTTCCCGAAGGGAG
AAAGGCGGACAGGTATCCGGTAAGCGGCAGGGTCGGAACAGGAGAGCGCACGAGGGAGCTTCCAGGGGGA
AACGCCTGGTATCTTTATAGTCCTGTCGGGTTTCGCCACCTCTGACTTGAGCGTCGATTTTTGTGATGCT
CGTCAGGGGGGCGGAGCCTATGGAAAAACGCCAGCAACGCGGCCTTTTTACGGTTCCTGGCCTTTTGCTG
GCCTTTTGCTCACATGT
